Addgene plasmid #63233: pFusX1-15
Purpose: Encodes RVD positions 1-3 in TALEN assembly
Depositing lab: Stephen Ekker. Depositing organization: Mayo Foundation for Medical Education and Research. Publication: FusX: A rapid one-step TALE assembly system for genome science. Ma AC, McNulty MS, Tanya PL, Jarryd CM, Martinez-Galvez G, Argue DP, Lee HB, Urban MD, Bullard CE, Blackburn PR, Man TK, Clark KJ, Ekker SC. Hum Gene Ther. 2016 Jun;27(6):451-63. doi: 10.1089/hum.2015.172 PubMed 26854857.
Backbone
  Vector backbone: FusX1
  Backbone size w/o insert (bp): 3013
  Vector type: TALEN
Growth in bacteria
  Bacterial resistance: Spectinomycin, 50 μg/mL
  Growth temperature: 37°C
  Growth strain: DH5alpha
  Copy number: High Copy
Gene/Insert
  Gene/Insert name: NI NG NN (alt name: X1_ATG)
  Species: Synthetic
  Mutation: none
  Cloning method: Restriction Enzyme; 5′ cloning site BsaI (destroyed during cloning); 3′ cloning site BsaI (destroyed during cloning)
  Sequencing primers: 5′ pCR8_F1; 3′ pCR8_R1
Terms and licenses: Academic/Nonprofit Terms; Industry Terms: Not Available to Industry
How to cite: pFusX1-15 was a gift from Stephen Ekker (Addgene plasmid # 63233 ; http://n2t.net/addgene:63233 ; RRID:Addgene_63233)
