[The description below was written by a language model from this plasmid's Addgene catalogue record.]
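Description:
pFusX1-15 is a library plasmid from the FusX TALE assembly system, a kit designed for rapid one-step construction of custom TALE repeat arrays for genome engineering. It is built on the FusX1 backbone (about 3.0 kb without insert), is classed as a TALEN assembly vector, and is maintained in E. coli as a high-copy plasmid under spectinomycin selection. The record does not name the origin of replication and no feature table is provided, so finer details of the backbone cannot be described. The listed sequencing primers are pCR8-type primers.

The insert is a synthetic, pre-assembled trimer of TALE repeats carrying the repeat-variable diresidues NI, NG and NN, which occupy positions 1 to 3 of the final array. Under the standard TALE recognition code, NI specifies adenine, NG specifies thymine and NN specifies guanine, which matches the alternative name X1_ATG. The trimer was cloned through BsaI sites that were destroyed in the process, as is typical of Golden Gate cloning with type IIS enzymes that cut outside their recognition sequence.

This plasmid carries no stated promoter, nuclease domain or expression cassette of its own and serves only as a building block. It is one member of the set of position 1 to 3 modules, each covering a different three-base combination. A user picks the module matching the first three bases of the target site and combines it with modules for later positions and a receiving backbone to generate a full-length TALEN or other TALE fusion.
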