>Addgene plasmid #63233 | pFusX1-15 | depositor partial sequence | sequence record 104984 | pFusX1_ATG
AGTCTTAAGCGTCTCCCCCTGAACCTGACCCCGGACCAAGTGGTGGCTATCGCCAGCAACATTGGCGGCA
AGCAAGCGCTCGAAACGGTGCAGCGGCTGTTGCCGGTGCTGTGCCAGGACCATGGCCTGACCCCGGACCA
AGTGGTGGCTATCGCCAGCAACGGTGGCGGCAAGCAAGCGCTCGAAACGGTGCAGCGGCTGTTGCCGGTG
CTGTGCCAGGACCATGGCCTGACCCCGGACCAAGTGGTGGCTATCGCCAGCAACAATGGCGGCAAGCAAG
CGCTCGAAACGGTGCAGCGGCTGTTGCCGGTGCTGTGCCAGGACCATGGCCTGACGAGACGTC
