>Addgene plasmid #63233 | pFusX1-15 | depositor partial sequence | sequence record 104985 | FusX1
CGTCTCCCCCTGACCCCGGACCAAGTGGTGGCTATCGAGACCGGCGCCGCTACGGGCGCGTCCCATTCGC
CATTCAGGCTGCGCAACTGTTGGGAAGGGCGATCGGTGCGGGCTCTTCGCTATTACGCCAGCTGGCGAAA
GGGGGATGTGCTGCAAGGCGATTAAGTTGGGAACGCCAGGGTTTTCCCAGTCACGACGTTGTAAAACGAC
GGCCAGTGAGCGCGCGTAATCGACTCACTATAGGGCGAATTGGGTACCGGGCCCCCCCTCGAGGTCCTCC
AGCTTTTGTTCCCTTTAGTGAGGGTTAATTGCGCGCTTGGCGTAATCATGGTCATAGCTGTTTCCTGTGT
GAAATTGTTATCCGCTCACAATTCCACACAACATACGAGCCGGAAGCATAAAGTGTAAAGCCTGGGGTGC
CTAATGAGTGAGCTAACTCACATTAATTGCGTTGCGCTCACTGCCCGCTTTCCACCGGTGGTCTCTGGCG
GCAAGCAAGCGCTCGAAACGGTGCAGCGGCTGTTGCCGGTGCTGTGCCAGGACCATGGCCTGACGAGACG
TCTAGACCAGCCAGGACAGAAATGCCTCGACTTCGCTGCTACCCAAGGTTGCCGGGTGACGCACACCGTG
GAAACGGATGAAGGCACGAACCCAGTGGACATAAGCCTGTTCGGTTCGTAAGCTGTAATGCAAGTAGCGT
ATGCGCTCACGCAACTGGTCCAGAACCTTGACCGAACGCAGCGGTGGTAACGGCGCAGTGGCGGTTTTCA
TGGCTTGTTATGACTGTTTTTTTGGGGTACAGTCTATGCCTCGGGCATCCAAGCAGCAAGCGCGTTACGC
CGTGGGTCGATGTTTGATGTTATGGAGCAGCAACGATGTTACGCAGCAGGGCAGTCGCCCTAAAACAAAG
TTAAACATTATGAGGGAAGCGGTGATCGCCGAAGTATCGACTCAACTATCAGAGGTAGTTGGCGTCATCG
AGCGCCATCTCGAACCGACGTTGCTGGCCGTACATTTGTACGGCTCCGCAGTGGATGGCGGCCTGAAGCC
ACACAGTGATATTGATTTGCTGGTTACGGTGACCGTAAGGCTTGATGAAACAACGCGGCGAGCTTTGATC
AACGACCTTTTGGAAACTTCGGCTTCCCCTGGAGAGAGCGAGATTCTCCGCGCTGTAGAAGTCACCATTG
TTGTGCACGACGACATCATTCCGTGGCGTTATCCAGCTAAGCGCGAACTGCAATTTGGAGAATGGCAGCG
CAATGACATTCTTGCAGGTATCTTCGAGCCAGCCACGATCGACATTGATCTGGCTATCTTGCTGACAAAA
GCAAGAGAACATAGCGTTGCCTTGGTAGGTCCAGCGGCGGAGGAACTCTTTGATCCGGTTCCTGAACAGG
ATCTATTTGAGGCGCTAAATGAAACCTTAACGCTATGGAACTCGCCGCCCGACTGGGCTGGCGATGAGCG
AAATGTAGTGCTTACGTTGTCCCGCATTTGGTACAGCGCAGTAACCGGCAAAATCGCGCCGAAGGATGTC
GCTGCCGACTGGGCAATGGAGCGCCTGCCGGCCCAGTATCAGCCCGTCATACTTGAAGCTAGACAGGCTT
ATCTTGGACAAGAAGAAGATCGCTTGGCCTCGCGCGCAGATCAGTTGGAAGAATTTGTCCACTACGTGAA
AGGCGAGATCACCAAGGTAGTCGGCAAATAACCCTCGAGCCACCCATGACCAAAATCCCTTAACGTGAGT
TACGCGTCGTTCCACTGAGCGTCAGACCCCGTAGAAAAGATCAAAGGATCTTCTTGAGATCCTTTTTTTC
TGCGCGTAATCTGCTGCTTGCAAACAAAAAAACCACCGCTACCAGCGGTGGTTTGTTTGCCGGATCAAGA
GCTACCAACTCTTTTTCCGAAGGTAACTGGCTTCAGCAGAGCGCAGATACCAAATACTGTCCTTCTAGTG
TAGCCGTAGTTAGGCCACCACTTCAAGAACTCTGTAGCACCGCCTACATACCTCGCTCTGCTAATCCTGT
TACCAGTGGCTGCTGCCAGTGGCGATAAGTCGTGTCTTACCGGGTTGGACTCAAGACGATAGTTACCGGA
TAAGGCGCAGCGGTCGGGCTGAACGGGGGGTTCGTGCACACAGCCCAGCTTGGAGCGAACGACCTACACC
GAACTGAGATACCTACAGCGTGAGCATTGAGAAAGCGCCACGCTTCCCGAAGGGAGAAAGGCGGACAGGT
ATCCGGTAAGCGGCAGGGTCGGAACAGGAGAGCGCACGAGGGAGCTTCCAGGGGGAAACGCCTGGTATCT
TTATAGTCCTGTCGGGTTTCGCCACCTCTGACTTGAGCGTCGATTTTTGTGATGCTCGTCAGGGGGGCGG
AGCCTATGGAAAAACGCCAGCAACGCGGCCTTTTTACGGTTCCTGGCCTTTTGCTGGCCTTTTGCTCACA
TGTTCTTTCCTGCGTTATCCCCTGATTCTGTGGATAACCGTATTACCGCCTTTGAGTGAGCTGATACCGC
TCGCCGCAGCCGAACGACCGAGCGCAGCGAGTCAGTGAGCGAGGAAGCGGAAGAGCGCCCAATACGCAAA
CCGCCTCTCCCCGCGCGTTGGCCGATTCATTAATGCAGCTGGCACGACAGGTTTCCCGACTGGAAAGCGG
GCAGTGAGCGCAACGCAATTAATACGCGTACCGCTAGCCAGGAAGAGTTTGTAGAAACGCAAAAAGGCCA
TCCGTCAGGATGGCCTTCTGCTTAGTTTGATGCCTGGCAGTTTATGGCGGGCGTCCTGCCCGCCACCCTC
CGGGCCGTTGCTTCACAACGTTCAAATCCGCTCCCGGCGGATTTGTCCTACTCAGGAGAGCGTTCACCGA
CAAACAACAGATAAAACGAAAGGCCCAGTCTTCCGACTGAGCCTTTCGTTTTATTTGATGCCTGGCAGTT
CCCTACTCTCGCGTTAACGCTAGCATGGATGTTTTCCCAGTCACGACGTTGTAAAACGACGGCCAGTCTT
AAG
