>Addgene plasmid #63233 | pFusX1-15 | addgene partial sequence | sequence record 114255 | pCR8_R1 5'-cgaaccgaacaggcttatgt-3'
CGTCACCCGGCAACCTTGGGTAGCAGCGAAGTCGAGGCATTTCTGTCCTGGCTGGTCTAGACGTCTCGTC
AGGCCATGGTCCTGGCACAGCACCGGCAACAGCCGCTGCACCGTTTCGAGCGCTTGCTTGCCGCCATTGT
TGCTGGCGATAGCCACCACTTGGTCCGGGGTCAGGCCATGGTCCTGGCACAGCACCGGCAACAGCCGCTG
CACCGTTTCGAGCGCTTGCTTGCCGCCACCGTTGCTGGCGATAGCCACCACTTGGTCCGGGGTCAGGCCA
TGGTCCTGGCACAGCACCGGCAACAGCCGCTGCACCGTTTCGAGCGCTTGCTTGCCGCCAATGTTGCTGG
CGATAGCCACCACTTGGTCCGGGGTCAGGTTCAGGGGGAGACGCTTAAGACTGGCCGTCGTTTTACAACG
TCGTGACTGGGAAAACATCCATGCTAGCGTTAACGCGAGAGTAGGGAACTGCCAGGCATCAAATAAAACG
AAAGGCTCAGTCGGAAGACTGGGCCTTTCGTTTTATCTGTTGTTTGTCGGTGAACGCTCTCCTGAGTAGG
ACAAATCCGCCGGGAGCGGATTTGAACGTTGTGAAGCAACGGCCCGGAGGGTGGCGGGCAGGACGCCCGC
CATAAACTGCCAGGCATCAAACTAAGCAGAAGGCCATCCTGA
